>Addgene plasmid #130964 | pLY77 | addgene full sequence | sequence record 258324 | Addgene NGS Result
CTTCAGGGCCCAAGTTGATAACGGACTAGCCTTATTTGAACTTGCTAGGGCCCTTCTTCAGGGCCCTAGC
TCTCAAACCAAAACAACGTCTCAAAAATTCTAGTTTTATTCGAAAGTAACAAACCATTTTCTTGCGTAAA
CCTGTACGATCCTACAGGTCTCTAGTATATAAACGCAGAAAGGCCCACCCGAAGGTGAGCCAGTGTGATT
GACAGCTAGCTCAGTCCTAGGGATTGTGCTAGCTACTAGAGATTAAAGAGGAGAAATACTAGATGAAAAA
CATAAATGCCGACGACACATACAGAATAATTAATAAAATTAAAGCTTGTAGAAGCAATAATGATATTAAT
CAATGCTTATCTGATATGACTAAAATGGTACATTGTGAATATTATTTACTCGCGATCATTTATCCTCATT
CTATGGTTAAATCTGATATTTCAATCCTAGATAATTACCCTAAAAAATGGAGGCAATATTATGATGACGC
TAATTTAATAAAATATGATCCTATAGTAGATTATTCTAACTCCAATCATTCACCAATTAATTGGAATATA
TTTGAAAACAATGCTGTAAATAAAAAATCTCCAAATGTAATTAAAGAAGCGAAAACATCAGGTCTTATCA
CTGGGTTTAGTTTCCCTATTCATACGGCTAACAATGGCTTCGGAATGCTTAGTTTTGCACATTCAGAAAA
AGACAACTATATAGATAGTTTATTTTTACATGCGTGTATGAACATACCATTAATTGTTCCTTCTCTAGTT
GATAATTATCGAAAAATAAATATAGCAAATAATAAATCAAACAACGATTTAACCAAAAGAGAAAAAGAAT
GTTTAGCGTGGGCATGCGAAGGAAAAAGCTCTTGGGATATTTCAAAAATATTAGGTTGCAGTGAGCGTAC
TGTCACTTTCCATTTAACCAATGCGCAAATGAAACTCAATACAACAAACCGCTGCCAAAGTATTTCTAAA
GCAATTTTAACAGGAGCAATTGATTGCCCATACTTTAAAAATTAATAACACTGATAGTGCTAGTGTAGAT
CACTACTAGAGCTCGGTACCAAAGACGAACAATAAGACGCTGAAAAGCGTCTTTTTTCGTTTTGGTCCCT
CTAGTATTAATTTTGTCTTCATGCATGAAGACAACTAGGCTCTAGAAGCGGCCGCGAATTAGATATCTGG
CGAAAATGAGACGTTGATCGGCACGTAAGAGGTTCCAACTTTCACCATAATGAAATAAGATCACTACCGG
GCGTATTTTTTGAGTTATCGAGATTTTCAGGAGCTAAGGAAGCTAAAATGGAGAAAAAAATCACTGGATA
TACCACCGTTGATATATCCCAATGGCATCGTAAAGAACATTTTGAGGCATTTCAGTCAGTTGCTCAATGT
ACCTATAACCAGACCGTTCAGCTGGATATTACGGCCTTTTTAAAGACCGTAAAGAAAAATAAGCACAAGT
TTTATCCGGCCTTTATTCACATTCTTGCCCGCCTGATGAATGCTCATCCGGAATTTCGTATGGCAATGAA
AGACGGTGAGCTGGTGATATGGGATAGTGTTCACCCTTGTTACACCGTTTTCCATGAGCAAACTGAAACG
TTTTCATCGCTCTGGAGTGAATACCACGACGATTTCCGGCAGTTTCTACACATATATTCGCAAGATGTGG
CGTGTTACGGTGAAAACCTGGCCTATTTCCCTAAAGGGTTTATTGAGAATATGTTTTTCGTCTCAGCCAA
TCCCTGGGTGAGTTTCACCAGTTTTGATTTAAACGTGGCCAATATGGACAACTTCTTCGCCCCCGTTTTC
ACCATGGGCAAATATTATACGCAAGGCGACAAGGTGCTGATGCCGCTGGCGATTCAGGTTCATCATGCCG
TTTGTGATGGCTTCCATGTCGGCAGAATGCTTAATGAATTACAACAGTACTGCGATGAGTGGCAGGGCGG
GGCGTAATTTGATATCGAGCTCGCTTGGACTCCTGTTGATAGATCCAGTAATGACCTCAGAACTCCATCT
GGATTTGTTCAGAACGCTCGGTTGCCGCCGGGCGTTTTTTATTGGTGAGAATCCAAGCACTAGTAACAAC
TTATATCGTATGGGGCTGACTTCAGGTGCTACATTTGAAGAGATAAATTGCACTGAAATCTAGAAATATT
TTATCTGATTAATAAGATGATCTTCTTGAGATCGTTTTGGTCTGCGCGTAATCTCTTGCTCTGAAAACGA
AAAAACCGCCTTGCAGGGCGGTTTTTCGAAGGTTCTCTGAGCTACCAACTCTTTGAACCGAGGTAACTGG
CTTGGAGGAGCGCAGTCACCAAAACTTGTCCTTTCAGTTTAGCCTTAACCGGCGCATGACTTCAAGACTA
ACTCCTCTAAATCAATTACCAGTGGCTGCTGCCAGTGGTGCTTTTGCATGTCTTTCCGGGTTGGACTCAA
GACGATAGTTACCGGATAAGGCGCAGCGGTCGGACTGAACGGGGGGTTCGTGCATACAGTCCAGCTTGGA
GCGAACTGCCTACCCGGAACTGAGTGTCAGGCGTGGAATGAGACAAACGCGGCCATAACAGCGGAATGAC
ACCGGTAAACCGAAAGGCAGGAACAGGAGAGCGCACGAGGGAGCCGCCAGGGGGAAACGCCTGGTATCTT
TATAGTCCTGTCGGGTTTCGCCACCACTGATTTGAGCGTCAGATTTCGTGATGCTTGTCAGGGGGGCGGA
GCCTATGGAAAAACGGCTTTGCCGCGGCCCTCTCACTTCCCTGTTAAGTATCTTCCTGGCATCTTCCAGG
AAATCTCCGCCCCGTTCGTAAGCCATTTCCGCTCGCCGCAGTCGAACGACCGAGCGTAGCGAGTCAGTGA
GCGAGGAAGCGGAATATATCCCTAGGCCTAGTAGGACCAAAACGAAAAAAGGCCCCCCTTTCGGGAGGCC
TCTTTTCTGGAATTTGGTACCGAGAAGCTTCAAAAAAAGCACCGACTCGGTGCCACTTGGGCCCTT
Features (pLannotate 1.2.2; 13 found; start..end, strand, type, name):
     11..47      -  misc_RNA       gRNA scaffold (fragment): guide RNA scaffold for the Streptococcus pyogenes CRISPR/Cas9 system
     48..66      -  protein_bind   boxB: λ N peptide binding site consisting of an RNA hairpin within the N-utliization (nut) site of the λ bacteriophage transcript (Tan and Frankel, 1995) λN peptide
    174..201     -  terminator     T7Te terminator: phage T7 early transcription terminator
    209..231     +  promoter       J23119(SpeI) promoter (fragment): bacterial promoter (Registry of Standard Biological Parts BBa J23119) modified to end with an SpeI site
    273..1022    +  CDS            luxR: LUXR_ALIFS - Experimental evidence at protein level: Swiss-Prot protein existence level 1. Transcriptional activator of the bioluminescence operon. Binds to the OHHL autoinducer. From Aliivibrio fischeri (Vibrio fischeri).
   1160..1180    -  misc_feature   BioBrick prefix: BioBrick prefix for parts that do not start with "ATG"
   1205..1307    +  promoter       cat promoter: promoter of the E. coli cat gene encoding chloramphenicol acetyltransferase
   1308..1964    +  CDS            cat: CAT_ECOLX - Experimental evidence at protein level: Swiss-Prot protein existence level 1. This enzyme is an effector of chloramphenicol resistance in bacteria. From Escherichia coli. This protein is used as a marker in many commonly used cloning vectors, such as pACYC184.
   1988..2082    +  terminator     lambda t0 terminator: transcription terminator from phage lambda
   2196..2741    +  rep_origin     p15A ori: Plasmids containing the medium-copy-number p15A origin of replication can be propagated in E. coli cells that contain a second plasmid with the ColE1 origin.
   2829..2884    +  rep_origin     RSF ori (fragment): Plasmids containing the RSF 1030 origin of replication can be propagated in E. coli cells that contain additional plasmids with compatible origins.
   2979..2998    -  misc_RNA       gRNA scaffold (fragment): guide RNA scaffold for the Streptococcus pyogenes CRISPR/Cas9 system
   2999..11      -  protein_bind   boxB (across the origin): λ N peptide binding site consisting of an RNA hairpin within the N-utliization (nut) site of the λ bacteriophage transcript (Tan and Frankel, 1995) λN peptide
