[The description below was written by a language model from this plasmid's Addgene catalogue record and pLannotate feature annotations shown in this document.]
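Description:
pLY77 is a small (about 3 kb) bacterial expression plasmid for synthetic biology work in E. coli. It is built on a p15A backbone derived from a dCas9 bacterial vector and modified with two BbsI sites for construction. It replicates from the p15A origin, listed as low copy and compatible with ColE1-type plasmids, and is selected with chloramphenicol through a cat gene driven by its own promoter and followed by the lambda t0 terminator. A short annotated RSF origin fragment is probably only a partial sequence match rather than a functional second origin.

The payload is an inducible generator circuit for an engineered single guide RNA, sgRNA-LEB2. The annotated S. pyogenes gRNA scaffold is broken into fragments by two boxB hairpins, the RNA aptamers bound by the lambda N peptide. An activator domain fused to lambda N could therefore be recruited to a dCas9–sgRNA complex at the target site. According to the catalogue entry the sgRNA is transcribed from the Plux2 promoter, although this promoter is not itself annotated in the feature table. The plasmid also carries luxR from Aliivibrio fischeri, apparently expressed from a J23119-type constitutive promoter fragment upstream. LuxR binds the acyl-homoserine lactone autoinducer and activates lux promoters, so guide production should respond to the added inducer. A T7Te terminator lies between the two units on the same strand as the sgRNA, though the record does not say which transcript it ends.

The construct comes from work on programmable, eukaryote-like CRISPR activation in bacteria, where it supplies the guide RNA component alongside separately provided dCas9 and activator parts. The depositor recommends Top10 cells for downstream applications.
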