Addgene plasmid #130964: pLY77
Purpose: Engineered sgRNA-LEB2 (2 BoxB aptamers) generator circuit including promoter Plux2
Depositing lab: Baojun Wang. Depositing organization: University of Edinburgh. Publication: Engineered CRISPRa enables programmable eukaryote-like gene activation in bacteria. Liu Y, Wan X, Wang B. Nat Commun. 2019 Aug 26;10(1):3693. doi: 10.1038/s41467-019-11479-0. PubMed 31451697.
Backbone
  Vector backbone: p15AC
  Backbone manufacturer: p15A vector from pdCas9-bacteria (Plasmid #44249)
  Backbone size w/o insert (bp): 1725
  Total vector size (bp): 3006
  Modifications to backbone: Adding 2 BbsI sites for construction
  Vector type: Bacterial Expression, Synthetic Biology
Growth in bacteria
  Bacterial resistance: Chloramphenicol, 25 μg/mL
  Growth temperature: 37°C
  Growth strain: DH5alpha
  Growth instructions: Culture in the Lennox’s Luria-Bertani (LB) medium (10 g/L peptone, 5 g/L yeast extract, 5 g/L NaCl)
  Copy number: Low Copy
Gene/Insert
  Gene/Insert name: sgRNA-LEB2
  gRNA/shRNA sequence: AATTTTTGAGACGTTGTTTTG
  Species: Synthetic
  Promoter: Plux2
  Cloning method: Restriction Enzyme; 5′ cloning site EcoRI (destroyed during cloning); 3′ cloning site SpeI (destroyed during cloning)
  Sequencing primers: 5′ AACGGTCTGGTTATAGGTACATTGAGCAAC; 3′ GTTCGTAAGCCATTTCCGCTCGCCGCAGTC
Terms and licenses: Academic/Nonprofit Terms; Industry Terms: Not Available to Industry
Depositor comments: The Top10 bacterial strain should be used for downstream applications
How to cite: pLY77 was a gift from Baojun Wang (Addgene plasmid # 130964 ; http://n2t.net/addgene:130964 ; RRID:Addgene_130964)
