>Addgene plasmid #130964 | pLY77 | depositor partial sequence | sequence record 250970 | Plux2
GGACCAAAACGAAAAAAGACGCTTTTCAGCGTCTTATTGTTCGTCTTTGGTACCGAGCTCTAGTAGTGAT
CTACACTAGCACTATCAGTGTTATTAATTTTTAAAGTATGGGCAATCAATTGCTCCTGTTAAAATTGCTT
TAGAAATACTTTGGCAGCGGTTTGTTGTATTGAGTTTCATTTGCGCATTGGTTAAATGGAAAGTGACAGT
ACGCTCACTGCAACCTAATATTTTTGAAATATCCCAAGAGCTTTTTCCTTCGCATGCCCACGCTAAACAT
TCTTTTTCTCTTTTGGTTAAATCGTTGTTTGATTTATTATTTGCTATATTTATTTTTCGATAATTATCAA
CTAGAGAAGGAACAATTAATGGTATGTTCATACACGCATGTAAAAATAAACTATCTATATAGTTGTCTTT
TTCTGAATGTGCAAAACTAAGCATTCCGAAGCCATTGTTAGCCGTATGAATAGGGAAACTAAACCCAGTG
ATAAGACCTGATGTTTTCGCTTCTTTAATTACATTTGGAGATTTTTTATTTACAGCATTGTTTTCAAATA
TATTCCAATTAATTGGTGAATGATTGGAGTTAGAATAATCTACTATAGGATCATATTTTATTAAATTAGC
GTCATCATAATATTGCCTCCATTTTTTAGGGTAATTATCTAGGATTGAAATATCAGATTTAACCATAGAA
TGAGGATAAATGATCGCGAGTAAATAATATTCACAATGTACCATTTTAGTCATATCAGATAAGCATTGAT
TAATATCATTATTGCTTCTACAAGCTTTAATTTTATTAATTATTCTGTATGTGTCGTCGGCATTTATGTT
TTTCATCTAGTATTTCTCCTCTTTAATCTCTAGTAGCTAGCACAATCCCTAGGACTGAGCTAGCTGTCAA
TCACACTGGCTCACCTTCGGGTGGGCCTTTCTGCGTTTATATACTAGAGACCTGTAGGATCGTACAGGTT
TACGCAAGAAAATGGTTTGTTACTTTCGAATA
