>Addgene plasmid #130964 | pLY77 | depositor partial sequence | sequence record 250971 | sgRNA-LEB2
AATTTTTGAGACGTTGTTTTGGTTTGAGAGCTAGGGCCCTGAAGAAGGGCCCTAGCAAGTTCAAATAAGG
CTAGTCCGTTATCAACTTGGGCCCTGAAGAAGGGCCCAAGTGGCACCGAGTCGGTGCTTTTTTT
